Addgene plasmid #202758: TLCV2 - sgAP2M1
Purpose: Encodes Doxycycline inducible Cas9 and sgRNA targeting AP2M1
Depositing lab: Christopher Counter. Depositing organization: Duke University. Publication: The essential clathrin adapter protein complex-2 is tumor suppressive specifically in vivo. Zimmerman SP, DeGraw LB, Counter CM. Nat Commun. 2025 Mar 6;16(1):2254. doi: 10.1038/s41467-025-57521-2. PubMed 40050266.
Backbone
  Vector backbone: TLCV2
  Vector type: Mammalian Expression, Lentiviral, CRISPR
  Selectable markers: Puromycin
Growth in bacteria
  Bacterial resistance: Ampicillin, 100 μg/mL
  Growth temperature: 37°C
  Growth strain: NEB Stable
  Copy number: Unknown
Gene/Insert
  Gene/Insert name: gRNA targeting AP2M1
  gRNA/shRNA sequence: ACTGCTGGCTCAGAAGATCG
  Cloning method: Gibson Cloning
  Sequencing primers: 5′ gactatcatatgcttaccgt
Terms and licenses: Academic/Nonprofit Terms; Industry Terms: Not Available to Industry
How to cite: TLCV2 - sgAP2M1 was a gift from Christopher Counter (Addgene plasmid # 202758 ; http://n2t.net/addgene:202758 ; RRID:Addgene_202758)
