[The description below was written by a language model from this plasmid's Addgene catalogue record and pLannotate feature annotations shown in this document.]
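Description:
TLCV2 - sgAP2M1 is an all-in-one, doxycycline-inducible CRISPR/Cas9 lentiviral vector built on the TLCV2 backbone and carrying a single guide RNA directed against AP2M1, a gene the associated publication ties to the clathrin adaptor protein complex-2. The roughly 14.9 kb plasmid is propagated in E. coli through a high-copy ColE1/pUC-type origin with ampicillin selection (AmpR). The backbone also carries an f1 origin and an SV40/EM7-driven bleomycin/Zeocin resistance cassette that lies outside the viral transfer region. The lentiviral architecture is third-generation and self-inactivating: a CMV enhancer/promoter fused to a truncated HIV-1 5' LTR drives genomic RNA production in packaging cells, followed by the Ψ packaging signal, RRE and cPPT/CTS. A ΔU3 3' LTR closes the proviral unit, with a bGH polyadenylation signal downstream of it.

Between the LTRs, a human U6 Pol III promoter expresses the AP2M1 guide fused to the S. pyogenes gRNA scaffold. A tight TRE promoter (seven tet operators plus a minimal CMV promoter) then controls S. pyogenes Cas9, with an EGFP coding sequence following in the same orientation. This presumably reports Cas9 induction, although the feature table does not annotate the linker between the two. A separate EF-1α core promoter constitutively drives puromycin N-acetyltransferase followed by the rtTA3 reverse tetracycline transactivator, with a WPRE enhancing transcript expression. Transduced mammalian cells can therefore be selected with puromycin. The guide and rtTA are expressed continuously, but Cas9 cutting is triggered only when doxycycline is added, giving temporally controlled disruption of AP2M1. The guide was inserted by Gibson cloning. The associated publication examines the tumour-suppressive role of adaptor protein complex-2 in vivo.
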