Features (pLannotate 1.2.2; 36 found; start..end, strand, type, name):
    316..4419    +  CDS            Cas9: Cas9 (Csn1) endonuclease from the Streptococcus pyogenes Type II CRISPR/Cas system generates RNA-guided double strand breaks in DNA
   4555..5271    +  CDS            EGFP: the original enhanced GFP (Yang et al., 1996) mammalian codon-optimized
   5282..5493    +  promoter       EF-1α core promoter: core promoter for human elongation factor EF-1α
   5515..6111    +  CDS            PuroR (fragment): puromycin N-acetyltransferase; pac from Streptomyces; confers resistance to puromycin
   6178..6875    +  CDS            rtTA3 (fragment): reverse tetracycline transactivator 3 activates expression from Tet-responsive promoters in the presence of doxycycline
   6805..6915    +  CDS            VP48: 3 tandem repeats of the minimal activation domain of herpes simplex virus VP16 (Cheng et al., 2013)
   6945..7533    +  misc_feature   WPRE: woodchuck hepatitis virus posttranscriptional regulatory element
   7584..7603    +  misc_feature   cPPT/CTS (fragment): central polypurine tract and central termination sequence of HIV-1
   7605..7838    +  LTR            3' LTR (ΔU3): self-inactivating 3' long terminal repeat (LTR) from HIV-1
   7870..8094    +  polyA_signal   bGH poly(A) signal: bovine growth hormone polyadenylation signal
   8098..8119    +  promoter       SV40 promoter (fragment): SV40 enhancer and early promoter
   8140..8568    +  rep_origin     f1 ori (sequence partly withheld): f1 bacteriophage origin of replication; arrow indicates direction of (+) strand synthesis
   8582..8911    +  promoter       SV40 promoter: SV40 enhancer and early promoter
   8959..9006    +  promoter       EM7 promoter: synthetic bacterial promoter&nbsp
   9025..9399    +  CDS            BleoR: antibiotic-binding protein; Sh ble from Streptoalloteichus hindustanus; confers resistance to bleomycin, phleomycin, and Zeocin™
   9409..9534    +  CDS            ble (fragment): BLE_KLEPN - Experimental evidence at protein level: Swiss-Prot protein existence level 1. Binding protein with a strong affinity to the bleomycin family of antibiotics. Binds to CL990; an antimitotic-antibiotic compound. From Klebsiella pneumoniae.
   9529..9650    +  polyA_signal   SV40 poly(A) signal: SV40 polyadenylation signal
   9721..9743    -  protein_bind   lac operator (fragment): The lac repressor binds to the lac operator to inhibit transcription in E. coli. This inhibition can be relieved by adding lactose or isopropyl-β-D-thiogalactopyranoside (IPTG). lac repressor encoded by lacI
   9747..9777    -  promoter       lac promoter: promoter for the E. coli lac operon
   9792..9813    -  protein_bind   CAP binding site: CAP binding activates transcription in the presence of cAMP. E. coli catabolite activator protein
   9826..9918    -  CDS            lacI (fragment): lac repressor; lacI; The lac repressor binds to the lac operator to inhibit transcription in E. coli. This inhibition can be relieved by adding lactose or isopropyl-β-D-thiogalactopyranoside (IPTG).
  10101..10689   -  rep_origin     ori: high-copy-number ColE1/pMB1/pBR322/pUC origin of replication
  10860..11720   -  CDS            AmpR: β-lactamase; bla; confers resistance to ampicillin, carbenicillin, and related antibiotics
  11721..11825   -  promoter       AmpR promoter: bla
  11884..11936   -  misc_feature   bom (fragment): basis of mobility region from pBR322
  12091..12470   +  enhancer       CMV enhancer: human cytomegalovirus immediate early enhancer
  12471..12670   +  promoter       CMV promoter: human cytomegalovirus (CMV) immediate early promoter
  12688..12868   +  LTR            5' LTR (truncated): truncated 5' long terminal repeat (LTR) from HIV-1
  12915..13040   +  misc_feature   HIV-1 Ψ: packaging signal of human immunodeficiency virus type 1
  13024..13387   +  CDS            HIV-1 gag (fragment): gag protein from human immunodeficiency virus 1; gag
  13533..13766   +  misc_feature   RRE: The Rev response element (RRE) of HIV-1 allows for Rev-dependent mRNA export from the nucleus to the cytoplasm.
  14143..14243   +  CDS            Rev (fragment): human immunodeficiency virus 1 (HIV-1) Rev protein; rev; enhances nuclear export of unspliced and incompletely spliced viral mRNAs
  14293..14410   +  misc_feature   cPPT/CTS: central polypurine tract and central termination sequence of HIV-1
  14461..14701   +  promoter       U6 promoter: RNA polymerase III promoter for human U6 snRNA
  14731..14806   +  misc_RNA       gRNA scaffold: guide RNA scaffold for the Streptococcus pyogenes CRISPR/Cas9 system
  14843..284     +  promoter       tight TRE promoter (across the origin): Tet-responsive promoter PTight, consisting of seven tet operator sequences followed by the minimal CMV promoter
>Addgene plasmid #202758 | TLCV2 - sgAP2M1 | addgene full sequence | sequence record 450694 | Addgene NGS Result
ATGTCGAGTTTACTCCCTATCAGTGATAGAGAACGATGTCGAGTTTACTCCCTATCAGTGATAGAGAACG
TATGTCGAGTTTACTCCCTATCAGTGATAGAGAACGTATGTCGAGTTTACTCCCTATCAGTGATAGAGAA
CGTATGTCGAGTTTATCCCTATCAGTGATAGAGAACGTATGTCGAGTTTACTCCCTATCAGTGATAGAGA
ACGTATGTCGAGGTAGGCGTGTACGGTGGGAGGCCTATATAAGCAGAGCTCGTTTAGTGAACCGTCAGAT
CGCCTGGAGAATACCGGTTCTAGAGCGCTGCCACCATGGACAAGAAGTACAGCATCGGCCTGGACATCGG
CACCAACTCTGTGGGCTGGGCCGTGATCACCGACGAGTACAAGGTGCCCAGCAAGAAATTCAAGGTGCTG
GGCAACACCGACCGGCACAGCATCAAGAAGAACCTGATCGGAGCCCTGCTGTTCGACAGCGGCGAAACAG
CCGAGGCCACCCGGCTGAAGAGAACCGCCAGAAGAAGATACACCAGACGGAAGAACCGGATCTGCTATCT
GCAAGAGATCTTCAGCAACGAGATGGCCAAGGTGGACGACAGCTTCTTCCACAGACTGGAAGAGTCCTTC
CTGGTGGAAGAGGATAAGAAGCACGAGCGGCACCCCATCTTCGGCAACATCGTGGACGAGGTGGCCTACC
ACGAGAAGTACCCCACCATCTACCACCTGAGAAAGAAACTGGTGGACAGCACCGACAAGGCCGACCTGCG
GCTGATCTATCTGGCCCTGGCCCACATGATCAAGTTCCGGGGCCACTTCCTGATCGAGGGCGACCTGAAC
CCCGACAACAGCGACGTGGACAAGCTGTTCATCCAGCTGGTGCAGACCTACAACCAGCTGTTCGAGGAAA
ACCCCATCAACGCCAGCGGCGTGGACGCCAAGGCCATCCTGTCTGCCAGACTGAGCAAGAGCAGACGGCT
GGAAAATCTGATCGCCCAGCTGCCCGGCGAGAAGAAGAATGGCCTGTTCGGAAACCTGATTGCCCTGAGC
CTGGGCCTGACCCCCAACTTCAAGAGCAACTTCGACCTGGCCGAGGATGCCAAACTGCAGCTGAGCAAGG
ACACCTACGACGACGACCTGGACAACCTGCTGGCCCAGATCGGCGACCAGTACGCCGACCTGTTTCTGGC
CGCCAAGAACCTGTCCGACGCCATCCTGCTGAGCGACATCCTGAGAGTGAACACCGAGATCACCAAGGCC
CCCCTGAGCGCCTCTATGATCAAGAGATACGACGAGCACCACCAGGACCTGACCCTGCTGAAAGCTCTCG
TGCGGCAGCAGCTGCCTGAGAAGTACAAAGAGATTTTCTTCGACCAGAGCAAGAACGGCTACGCCGGCTA
CATTGACGGCGGAGCCAGCCAGGAAGAGTTCTACAAGTTCATCAAGCCCATCCTGGAAAAGATGGACGGC
ACCGAGGAACTGCTCGTGAAGCTGAACAGAGAGGACCTGCTGCGGAAGCAGCGGACCTTCGACAACGGCA
GCATCCCCCACCAGATCCACCTGGGAGAGCTGCACGCCATTCTGCGGCGGCAGGAAGATTTTTACCCATT
CCTGAAGGACAACCGGGAAAAGATCGAGAAGATCCTGACCTTCCGCATCCCCTACTACGTGGGCCCTCTG
GCCAGGGGAAACAGCAGATTCGCCTGGATGACCAGAAAGAGCGAGGAAACCATCACCCCCTGGAACTTCG
AGGAAGTGGTGGACAAGGGCGCTTCCGCCCAGAGCTTCATCGAGCGGATGACCAACTTCGATAAGAACCT
GCCCAACGAGAAGGTGCTGCCCAAGCACAGCCTGCTGTACGAGTACTTCACCGTGTATAACGAGCTGACC
AAAGTGAAATACGTGACCGAGGGAATGAGAAAGCCCGCCTTCCTGAGCGGCGAGCAGAAAAAGGCCATCG
TGGACCTGCTGTTCAAGACCAACCGGAAAGTGACCGTGAAGCAGCTGAAAGAGGACTACTTCAAGAAAAT
CGAGTGCTTCGACTCCGTGGAAATCTCCGGCGTGGAAGATCGGTTCAACGCCTCCCTGGGCACATACCAC
GATCTGCTGAAAATTATCAAGGACAAGGACTTCCTGGACAATGAGGAAAACGAGGACATTCTGGAAGATA
TCGTGCTGACCCTGACACTGTTTGAGGACAGAGAGATGATCGAGGAACGGCTGAAAACCTATGCCCACCT
GTTCGACGACAAAGTGATGAAGCAGCTGAAGCGGCGGAGATACACCGGCTGGGGCAGGCTGAGCCGGAAG
CTGATCAACGGCATCCGGGACAAGCAGTCCGGCAAGACAATCCTGGATTTCCTGAAGTCCGACGGCTTCG
CCAACAGAAACTTCATGCAGCTGATCCACGACGACAGCCTGACCTTTAAAGAGGACATCCAGAAAGCCCA
GGTGTCCGGCCAGGGCGATAGCCTGCACGAGCACATTGCCAATCTGGCCGGCAGCCCCGCCATTAAGAAG
GGCATCCTGCAGACAGTGAAGGTGGTGGACGAGCTCGTGAAAGTGATGGGCCGGCACAAGCCCGAGAACA
TCGTGATCGAAATGGCCAGAGAGAACCAGACCACCCAGAAGGGACAGAAGAACAGCCGCGAGAGAATGAA
GCGGATCGAAGAGGGCATCAAAGAGCTGGGCAGCCAGATCCTGAAAGAACACCCCGTGGAAAACACCCAG
CTGCAGAACGAGAAGCTGTACCTGTACTACCTGCAGAATGGGCGGGATATGTACGTGGACCAGGAACTGG
ACATCAACCGGCTGTCCGACTACGATGTGGACCATATCGTGCCTCAGAGCTTTCTGAAGGACGACTCCAT
CGACAACAAGGTGCTGACCAGAAGCGACAAGAACCGGGGCAAGAGCGACAACGTGCCCTCCGAAGAGGTC
GTGAAGAAGATGAAGAACTACTGGCGGCAGCTGCTGAACGCCAAGCTGATTACCCAGAGAAAGTTCGACA
ATCTGACCAAGGCCGAGAGAGGCGGCCTGAGCGAACTGGATAAGGCCGGCTTCATCAAGAGACAGCTGGT
GGAAACCCGGCAGATCACAAAGCACGTGGCACAGATCCTGGACTCCCGGATGAACACTAAGTACGACGAG
AATGACAAGCTGATCCGGGAAGTGAAAGTGATCACCCTGAAGTCCAAGCTGGTGTCCGATTTCCGGAAGG
ATTTCCAGTTTTACAAAGTGCGCGAGATCAACAACTACCACCACGCCCACGACGCCTACCTGAACGCCGT
CGTGGGAACCGCCCTGATCAAAAAGTACCCTAAGCTGGAAAGCGAGTTCGTGTACGGCGACTACAAGGTG
TACGACGTGCGGAAGATGATCGCCAAGAGCGAGCAGGAAATCGGCAAGGCTACCGCCAAGTACTTCTTCT
ACAGCAACATCATGAACTTTTTCAAGACCGAGATTACCCTGGCCAACGGCGAGATCCGGAAGCGGCCTCT
GATCGAGACAAACGGCGAAACCGGGGAGATCGTGTGGGATAAGGGCCGGGATTTTGCCACCGTGCGGAAA
GTGCTGAGCATGCCCCAAGTGAATATCGTGAAAAAGACCGAGGTGCAGACAGGCGGCTTCAGCAAAGAGT
CTATCCTGCCCAAGAGGAACAGCGATAAGCTGATCGCCAGAAAGAAGGACTGGGACCCTAAGAAGTACGG
CGGCTTCGACAGCCCCACCGTGGCCTATTCTGTGCTGGTGGTGGCCAAAGTGGAAAAGGGCAAGTCCAAG
AAACTGAAGAGTGTGAAAGAGCTGCTGGGGATCACCATCATGGAAAGAAGCAGCTTCGAGAAGAATCCCA
TCGACTTTCTGGAAGCCAAGGGCTACAAAGAAGTGAAAAAGGACCTGATCATCAAGCTGCCTAAGTACTC
CCTGTTCGAGCTGGAAAACGGCCGGAAGAGAATGCTGGCCTCTGCCGGCGAACTGCAGAAGGGAAACGAA
CTGGCCCTGCCCTCCAAATATGTGAACTTCCTGTACCTGGCCAGCCACTATGAGAAGCTGAAGGGCTCCC
CCGAGGATAATGAGCAGAAACAGCTGTTTGTGGAACAGCACAAGCACTACCTGGACGAGATCATCGAGCA
GATCAGCGAGTTCTCCAAGAGAGTGATCCTGGCCGACGCTAATCTGGACAAAGTGCTGTCCGCCTACAAC
AAGCACCGGGATAAGCCCATCAGAGAGCAGGCCGAGAATATCATCCACCTGTTTACCCTGACCAATCTGG
GAGCCCCTGCCGCCTTCAAGTACTTTGACACCACCATCGACCGGAAGAGGTACACCAGCACCAAAGAGGT
GCTGGACGCCACCCTGATCCACCAGAGCATCACCGGCCTGTACGAGACACGGATCGACCTGTCTCAGCTG
GGAGGCGACAAGCGACCTGCCGCCACAAAGAAGGCTGGACAGGCTAAGAAGAAGAAAGATTACAAAGACG
ATGACGATAAGGGATCCGGAGAGGGCAGAGGAAGTCTGCTAACATGCGGTGACGTCGAGGAGAATCCTGG
CCCAGTGAGCAAGGGCGAGGAGCTGTTCACCGGGGTGGTGCCCATCCTGGTCGAGCTGGACGGCGACGTA
AACGGCCACAAGTTCAGCGTGTCCGGCGAGGGCGAGGGCGATGCCACCTACGGCAAGCTGACCCTGAAGT
TCATCTGCACCACCGGCAAGCTGCCCGTGCCCTGGCCCACCCTCGTGACCACCCTGACCTACGGCGTGCA
GTGCTTCAGCCGCTACCCCGACCACATGAAGCAGCACGACTTCTTCAAGTCCGCCATGCCCGAAGGCTAC
GTCCAGGAGCGCACCATCTTCTTCAAGGACGACGGCAACTACAAGACCCGCGCCGAGGTGAAGTTCGAGG
GCGACACCCTGGTGAACCGCATCGAGCTGAAGGGCATCGACTTCAAGGAGGACGGCAACATCCTGGGGCA
CAAGCTGGAGTACAACTACAACAGCCACAACGTCTATATCATGGCCGACAAGCAGAAGAACGGCATCAAG
GTGAACTTCAAGATCCGCCACAACATCGAGGACGGCAGCGTGCAGCTCGCCGACCACTACCAGCAGAACA
CCCCCATCGGCGACGGCCCCGTGCTGCTGCCCGACAACCACTACCTGAGCACCCAGTCCGCCCTGAGCAA
AGACCCCAACGAGAAGCGCGATCACATGGTCCTGCTGGAGTTCGTGACCGCCGCCGGGATCACTCTCGGC
ATGGACGAGCTGTACAAGTAAGCTAGCATCCGGGCAGAGCGCACATCGCCCACAGTCCCCGAGAAGTTGG
GGGGAGGGGTCGGCAATTGATCCGGTGCCTAGAGAAGGTGGCGCGGGGTAAACTGGGAAAGTGATGTCGT
GTACTGGCTCCGCCTTTTTCCCGAGGGTGGGGGAGAACCGTATATAAGTGCAGTAGTCGCCGTGAACGTT
CTTTTTCGCAACGGGTTTGCCGCCAGAACACAGACTGCGATCGCAATGTACAGTATGACCGAGTACAAGC
CCACGGTGCGCCTCGCCACCCGCGACGACGTCCCCAGGGCCGTACGCACCCTCGCCGCCGCGTTCGCCGA
CTACCCCGCCACGCGCCACACCGTCGATCCGGACCGCCACATCGAGCGGGTCACCGAGCTGCAAGAACTC
TTCCTCACGCGCGTCGGGCTCGACATCGGCAAGGTGTGGGTCGCGGACGACGGCGCCGCGGTGGCGGTCT
GGACCACGCCGGAGAGCGTCGAAGCGGGGGCGGTGTTCGCCGAGATCGGCCCGCGCATGGCCGAGTTGAG
CGGTTCCCGGCTGGCCGCGCAGCAACAGATGGAAGGCCTCCTGGCGCCGCACCGGCCCAAGGAGCCCGCG
TGGTTCCTGGCCACCGTCGGAGTCTCGCCCGACCACCAGGGCAAGGGTCTGGGCAGCGCCGTCGTGCTCC
CCGGAGTGGAGGCGGCCGAGCGCGCCGGGGTGCCCGCCTTCCTGGAGACCTCCGCGCCCCGCAACCTCCC
CTTCTACGAGCGGCTCGGCTTCACCGTCACCGCCGACGTCGAGGTGCCCGAAGGACCGCGCACCTGGTGC
ATGACCCGCAAGCCCGGTGCCGGTTCCGGCGCAACAAACTTCTCTCTGCTGAAACAAGCCGGAGATGTCG
AAGAGAATCCTGGACCGATGTCTAGACTGGACAAGAGCAAAGTCATAAACGGAGCTCTGGAATTACTCAA
TGGTGTCGGTATCGAAGGCCTGACGACAAGGAAACTCGCTCAAAAGCTGGGAGTTGAGCAGCCTACCCTG
TACTGGCACGTGAAGAACAAGCGGGCCCTGCTCGATGCCCTGCCAATCGAGATGCTGGACAGGCATCATA
CCCACTTCTGCCCCCTGGAAGGCGAGTCATGGCAAGACTTTCTGCGGAACAACGCCAAGTCATACCGCTG
TGCTCTCCTCTCACATCGCGACGGGGCTAAAGTGCATCTCGGCACCCGCCCAACAGAGAAACAGTACGAA
ACCCTGGAAAATCAGCTCGCGTTCCTGTGTCAGCAAGGCTTCTCCCTGGAGAACGCACTGTACGCTCTGT
CCGCCGTGGGCCACTTTACACTGGGCTGCGTATTGGAGGAACAGGAGCATCAAGTAGCAAAAGAGGAAAG
AGAGACACCTACCACCGATTCTATGCCCCCACTTCTGAGACAAGCAATTGAGCTGTTCGACCGGCAGGGA
GCCGAACCTGCCTTCCTTTTCGGCCTGGAACTAATCATATGTGGCCTGGAGAAACAGCTAAAGTGCGAAA
GCGGCGGGCCGACCGACGCCCTTGACGATTTTGACTTAGACATGCTCCCAGCCGATGCCCTTGACGACTT
TGACCTTGATATGCTGCCTGCTGACGCTCTTGACGATTTTGACCTTGACATGCTCCCCGGGTAACTCGAG
CGCGTTAAGTCGACAATCAACCTCTGGATTACAAAATTTGTGAAAGATTGACTGGTATTCTTAACTATGT
TGCTCCTTTTACGCTATGTGGATACGCTGCTTTAATGCCTTTGTATCATGCTATTGCTTCCCGTATGGCT
TTCATTTTCTCCTCCTTGTATAAATCCTGGTTGCTGTCTCTTTATGAGGAGTTGTGGCCCGTTGTCAGGC
AACGTGGCGTGGTGTGCACTGTGTTTGCTGACGCAACCCCCACTGGTTGGGGCATTGCCACCACCTGTCA
GCTCCTTTCCGGGACTTTCGCTTTCCCCCTCCCTATTGCCACGGCGGAACTCATCGCCGCCTGCCTTGCC
CGCTGCTGGACAGGGGCTCGGCTGTTGGGCACTGACAATTCCGTGGTGTTGTCGGGGAAATCATCGTCCT
TTCCTTGGCTGCTCGCCTGTGTTGCCACCTGGATTCTGCGCGGGACGTCCTTCTGCTACGTCCCTTCGGC
CCTCAATCCAGCGGACCTTCCTTCCCGCGGCCTGCTGCCGGCTCTGCGGCCTCTTCCGCGTCTTCGCCTT
CGCCCTCAGACGAGTCGGATCTCCCTTTGGGCCGCCTCCCCGCGTCGACTTTAAGACCAATGACTTACAA
GGCAGCTGTAGATCTTAGCCACTTTTTAAAAGAAAAGGGGGGACTGGAAGGGCTAATTCACTCCCAACGA
AGACAAGATCTGCTTTTTGCTTGTACTGGGTCTCTCTGGTTAGACCAGATCTGAGCCTGGGAGCTCTCTG
GCTAACTAGGGAACCCACTGCTTAAGCCTCAATAAAGCTTGCCTTGAGTGCTTCAAGTAGTGTGTGCCCG
TCTGTTGTGTGACTCTGGTAACTAGAGATCCCTCAGACCCTTTTAGTCAGTGTGGAAAATCTCTAGCAGG
GCCCGTTTAAACCCGCTGATCAGCCTCGACTGTGCCTTCTAGTTGCCAGCCATCTGTTGTTTGCCCCTCC
CCCGTGCCTTCCTTGACCCTGGAAGGTGCCACTCCCACTGTCCTTTCCTAATAAAATGAGGAAATTGCAT
CGCATTGTCTGAGTAGGTGTCATTCTATTCTGGGGGGTGGGGTGGGGCAGGACAGCAAGGGGGAGGATTG
GGAAGACAATAGCAGGCATGCTGGGGATGCGGTGGGCTCTATGGCTTCTGAGGCGGAAAGAACCAGCTGG
GGCTCTAGGGGGTATCCCC
[124 nt withheld, positions 8140-8263]
C
[91 nt withheld, positions 8265-8355]
A
[49 nt withheld, positions 8357-8405]
CCTTTGACGTTGGAGTCCACGTTCTTT
[37 nt withheld, positions 8433-8469]
ACCCTATCTCGGTCTATTCTTTTGATTTATAAGGGATTTTGCCGATTTCGGCCTATTGGTTAAAAAATGA
GCTGATTTAACAAAAATTTAACGCGAATTAATTCTGTGGAATGTGTGTCAGTTAGGGTGTGGAAAGTCCC
CAGGCTCCCCAGCAGGCAGAAGTATGCAAAGCATGCATCTCAATTAGTCAGCAACCAGGTGTGGAAAGTC
CCCAGGCTCCCCAGCAGGCAGAAGTATGCAAAGCATGCATCTCAATTAGTCAGCAACCATAGTCCCGCCC
CTAACTCCGCCCATCCCGCCCCTAACTCCGCCCAGTTCCGCCCATTCTCCGCCCCATGGCTGACTAATTT
TTTTTATTTATGCAGAGGCCGAGGCCGCCTCTGCCTCTGAGCTATTCCAGAAGTAGTGAGGAGGCTTTTT
TGGAGGCCTAGGCTTTTGCAAAAAGCTCCCGGGAGCTTGTATATCCATTTTCGGATCTGATCAGCACGTG
TTGACAATTAATCATCGGCATAGTATATCGGCATAGTATAATACGACAAGGTGAGGAACTAAACCATGGC
CAAGTTGACCAGTGCCGTTCCGGTGCTCACCGCGCGCGACGTCGCCGGAGCGGTCGAGTTCTGGACCGAC
CGGCTCGGGTTCTCCCGGGACTTCGTGGAGGACGACTTCGCCGGTGTGGTCCGGGACGACGTGACCCTGT
TCATCAGCGCGGTCCAGGACCAGGTGGTGCCGGACAACACCCTGGCCTGGGTGTGGGTGCGCGGCCTGGA
CGAGCTGTACGCCGAGTGGTCGGAGGTCGTGTCCACGAACTTCCGGGACGCCTCCGGGCCGGCCATGACC
GAGATCGGCGAGCAGCCGTGGGGGCGGGAGTTCGCCCTGCGCGACCCGGCCGGCAACTGCGTGCACTTCG
TGGCCGAGGAGCAGGACTGACACGTGCTACGAGATTTCGATTCCACCGCCGCCTTCTATGAAAGGTTGGG
CTTCGGAATCGTTTTCCGGGACGCCGGCTGGATGATCCTCCAGCGCGGGGATCTCATGCTGGAGTTCTTC
GCCCACCCCAACTTGTTTATTGCAGCTTATAATGGTTACAAATAAAGCAATAGCATCACAAATTTCACAA
ATAAAGCATTTTTTTCACTGCATTCTAGTTGTGGTTTGTCCAAACTCATCAATGTATCTTATCATGTCTG
TATACCGTCGACCTCTAGCTAGAGCTTGGCGTAATCATGGTCATAGCTGTTTCCTGTGTGAAATTGTTAT
CCGCTCACAATTCCACACAACATACGAGCCGGAAGCATAAAGTGTAAAGCCTGGGGTGCCTAATGAGTGA
GCTAACTCACATTAATTGCGTTGCGCTCACTGCCCGCTTTCCAGTCGGGAAACCTGTCGTGCCAGCTGCA
TTAATGAATCGGCCAACGCGCGGGGAGAGGCGGTTTGCGTATTGGGCGCTCTTCCGCTTCCTCGCTCACT
GACTCGCTGCGCTCGGTCGTTCGGCTGCGGCGAGCGGTATCAGCTCACTCAAAGGCGGTAATACGGTTAT
CCACAGAATCAGGGGATAACGCAGGAAAGAACATGTGAGCAAAAGGCCAGCAAAAGGCCAGGAACCGTAA
AAAGGCCGCGTTGCTGGCGTTTTTCCATAGGCTCCGCCCCCCTGACGAGCATCACAAAAATCGACGCTCA
AGTCAGAGGTGGCGAAACCCGACAGGACTATAAAGATACCAGGCGTTTCCCCCTGGAAGCTCCCTCGTGC
GCTCTCCTGTTCCGACCCTGCCGCTTACCGGATACCTGTCCGCCTTTCTCCCTTCGGGAAGCGTGGCGCT
TTCTCATAGCTCACGCTGTAGGTATCTCAGTTCGGTGTAGGTCGTTCGCTCCAAGCTGGGCTGTGTGCAC
GAACCCCCCGTTCAGCCCGACCGCTGCGCCTTATCCGGTAACTATCGTCTTGAGTCCAACCCGGTAAGAC
ACGACTTATCGCCACTGGCAGCAGCCACTGGTAACAGGATTAGCAGAGCGAGGTATGTAGGCGGTGCTAC
AGAGTTCTTGAAGTGGTGGCCTAACTACGGCTACACTAGAAGAACAGTATTTGGTATCTGCGCTCTGCTG
AAGCCAGTTACCTTCGGAAAAAGAGTTGGTAGCTCTTGATCCGGCAAACAAACCACCGCTGGTAGCGGTG
GTTTTTTTGTTTGCAAGCAGCAGATTACGCGCAGAAAAAAAGGATCTCAAGAAGATCCTTTGATCTTTTC
TACGGGGTCTGACGCTCAGTGGAACGAAAACTCACGTTAAGGGATTTTGGTCATGAGATTATCAAAAAGG
ATCTTCACCTAGATCCTTTTAAATTAAAAATGAAGTTTTAAATCAATCTAAAGTATATATGAGTAAACTT
GGTCTGACAGTTACCAATGCTTAATCAGTGAGGCACCTATCTCAGCGATCTGTCTATTTCGTTCATCCAT
AGTTGCCTGACTCCCCGTCGTGTAGATAACTACGATACGGGAGGGCTTACCATCTGGCCCCAGTGCTGCA
ATGATACCGCGAGACCCACGCTCACCGGCTCCAGATTTATCAGCAATAAACCAGCCAGCCGGAAGGGCCG
AGCGCAGAAGTGGTCCTGCAACTTTATCCGCCTCCATCCAGTCTATTAATTGTTGCCGGGAAGCTAGAGT
AAGTAGTTCGCCAGTTAATAGTTTGCGCAACGTTGTTGCCATTGCTACAGGCATCGTGGTGTCACGCTCG
TCGTTTGGTATGGCTTCATTCAGCTCCGGTTCCCAACGATCAAGGCGAGTTACATGATCCCCCATGTTGT
GCAAAAAAGCGGTTAGCTCCTTCGGTCCTCCGATCGTTGTCAGAAGTAAGTTGGCCGCAGTGTTATCACT
CATGGTTATGGCAGCACTGCATAATTCTCTTACTGTCATGCCATCCGTAAGATGCTTTTCTGTGACTGGT
GAGTACTCAACCAAGTCATTCTGAGAATAGTGTATGCGGCGACCGAGTTGCTCTTGCCCGGCGTCAATAC
GGGATAATACCGCGCCACATAGCAGAACTTTAAAAGTGCTCATCATTGGAAAACGTTCTTCGGGGCGAAA
ACTCTCAAGGATCTTACCGCTGTTGAGATCCAGTTCGATGTAACCCACTCGTGCACCCAACTGATCTTCA
GCATCTTTTACTTTCACCAGCGTTTCTGGGTGAGCAAAAACAGGAAGGCAAAATGCCGCAAAAAAGGGAA
TAAGGGCGACACGGAAATGTTGAATACTCATACTCTTCCTTTTTCAATATTATTGAAGCATTTATCAGGG
TTATTGTCTCATGAGCGGATACATATTTGAATGTATTTAGAAAAATAAACAAATAGGGGTTCCGCGCACA
TTTCCCCGAAAAGTGCCACCTGACGTCGACGGATCGGGAGATCTCCCGATCCCCTATGGTGCACTCTCAG
TACAATCTGCTCTGATGCCGCATAGTTAAGCCAGTATCTGCTCCCTGCTTGTGTGTTGGAGGTCGCTGAG
TAGTGCGCGAGCAAAATTTAAGCTACAACAAGGCAAGGCTTGACCGACAATTGCATGAAGAATCTGCTTA
GGGTTAGGCGTTTTGCGCTGCTTCGCGATGTACGGGCCAGATATACGCGTTGACATTGATTATTGACTAG
TTATTAATAGTAATCAATTACGGGGTCATTAGTTCATAGCCCATATATGGAGTTCCGCGTTACATAACTT
ACGGTAAATGGCCCGCCTGGCTGACCGCCCAACGACCCCCGCCCATTGACGTCAATAATGACGTATGTTC
CCATAGTAACGCCAATAGGGACTTTCCATTGACGTCAATGGGTGGAGTATTTACGGTAAACTGCCCACTT
GGCAGTACATCAAGTGTATCATATGCCAAGTACGCCCCCTATTGACGTCAATGACGGTAAATGGCCCGCC
TGGCATTATGCCCAGTACATGACCTTATGGGACTTTCCTACTTGGCAGTACATCTACGTATTAGTCATCG
CTATTACCATGGTGATGCGGTTTTGGCAGTACATCAATGGGCGTGGATAGCGGTTTGACTCACGGGGATT
TCCAAGTCTCCACCCCATTGACGTCAATGGGAGTTTGTTTTGGCACCAAAATCAACGGGACTTTCCAAAA
TGTCGTAACAACTCCGCCCCATTGACGCAAATGGGCGGTAGGCGTGTACGGTGGGAGGTCTATATAAGCA
GCGCGTTTTGCCTGTACTGGGTCTCTCTGGTTAGACCAGATCTGAGCCTGGGAGCTCTCTGGCTAACTAG
GGAACCCACTGCTTAAGCCTCAATAAAGCTTGCCTTGAGTGCTTCAAGTAGTGTGTGCCCGTCTGTTGTG
TGACTCTGGTAACTAGAGATCCCTCAGACCCTTTTAGTCAGTGTGGAAAATCTCTAGCAGTGGCGCCCGA
ACAGGGACTTGAAAGCGAAAGGGAAACCAGAGGAGCTCTCTCGACGCAGGACTCGGCTTGCTGAAGCGCG
CACGGCAAGAGGCGAGGGGCGGCGACTGGTGAGTACGCCAAAAATTTTGACTAGCGGAGGCTAGAAGGAG
AGAGATGGGTGCGAGAGCGTCAGTATTAAGCGGGGGAGAATTAGATCGCGATGGGAAAAAATTCGGTTAA
GGCCAGGGGGAAAGAAAAAATATAAATTAAAACATATAGTATGGGCAAGCAGGGAGCTAGAACGATTCGC
AGTTAATCCTGGCCTGTTAGAAACATCAGAAGGCTGTAGACAAATACTGGGACAGCTACAACCATCCCTT
CAGACAGGATCAGAAGAACTTAGATCATTATATAATACAGTAGCAACCCTCTATTGTGTGCATCAAAGGA
TAGAGATAAAAGACACCAAGGAAGCTTTAGACAAGATAGAGGAAGAGCAAAACAAAAGTAAGACCACCGC
ACAGCAAGCGGCCGCTGATCTTCAGACCTGGAGGAGGAGATATGAGGGACAATTGGAGAAGTGAATTATA
TAAATATAAAGTAGTAAAAATTGAACCATTAGGAGTAGCACCCACCAAGGCAAAGAGAAGAGTGGTGCAG
AGAGAAAAAAGAGCAGTGGGAATAGGAGCTTTGTTCCTTGGGTTCTTGGGAGCAGCAGGAAGCACTATGG
GCGCAGCGTCAATGACGCTGACGGTACAGGCCAGACAATTATTGTCTGGTATAGTGCAGCAGCAGAACAA
TTTGCTGAGGGCTATTGAGGCGCAACAGCATCTGTTGCAACTCACAGTCTGGGGCATCAAGCAGCTCCAG
GCAAGAATCCTGGCTGTGGAAAGATACCTAAAGGATCAACAGCTCCTGGGGATTTGGGGTTGCTCTGGAA
AACTCATTTGCACCACTGCTGTGCCTTGGAATGCTAGTTGGAGTAATAAATCTCTGGAACAGATTTGGAA
TCACACGACCTGGATGGAGTGGGACAGAGAAATTAACAATTACACAAGCTTAATACACTCCTTAATTGAA
GAATCGCAAAACCAGCAAGAAAAGAATGAACAAGAATTATTGGAATTAGATAAATGGGCAAGTTTGTGGA
ATTGGTTTAACATAACAAATTGGCTGTGGTATATAAAATTATTCATAATGATAGTAGGAGGCTTGGTAGG
TTTAAGAATAGTTTTTGCTGTACTTTCTATAGTGAATAGAGTTAGGCAGGGATATTCACCATTATCGTTT
CAGACCCACCTCCCAACCCCGAGGGGACCCGACAGGCCCGAAGGAATAGAAGAAGAAGGTGGAGAGAGAG
ACAGAGACAGATCCATTCGATTAGTGAACGGATCGGCACTGCGTGCGCCAATTCTGCAGACAAATGGCAG
TATTCATCCACAATTTTAAAAGAAAAGGGGGGATTGGGGGGTACAGTGCAGGGGAAAGAATAGTAGACAT
AATAGCAACAGACATACAAACTAAAGAATTACAAAAACAAATTACAAAAATTCAAAATTTTCGGGTTTAT
TACAGGGACAGCAGAGATCCAGTTTGGTTAATTAAGGTACCGAGGGCCTATTTCCCATGATTCCTTCATA
TTTGCATATACGATACAAGGCTGTTAGAGAGATAATTAGAATTAATTTGACTGTAAACACAAAGATATTA
GTACAAAATACGTGACGTAGAAAGTAATAATTTCTTGGGTAGTTTGCAGTTTTAAAATTATGTTTTAAAA
TGGACTATCATATGCTTACCGTAACTTGAAAGTATTTCGATTTCTTGGCTTTATATATCTTGTGGAAAGG
ACGAAACACCGACTGCTGGCTCAGAAGATCGGTTTTAGAGCTAGAAATAGCAAGTTAAAATAAGGCTAGT
CCGTTATCAACTTGAAAAAGTGGCACCGAGTCGGTGCTTTTTTGAATTCACTTTGGCCGCGAATCGATAT
GTCGAGTTTACTCCCTATCAGTGATAGAGAACGT
